Addgene plasmid #103358: LSB-hsa-miR-219a-1-3p
Purpose: Used to sense miRNA activity using fluorescence based tools. hsa-miR-219a-1-3p target in 3' UTR of of mKate. miRNA activity can be measured by the repression of mKate2 relative to EBFP2 fluorescent proteins . Plasmid is inherently unstable; please see Depositor Comments
Depositing lab: Ron Weiss. Depositing organization: Massachusetts Institute of Technology. Publication: A mixed antagonistic/synergistic miRNA repression model enables accurate predictions of multi-input miRNA sensor activity. Gam JJ, Babb J, Weiss R. Nat Commun. 2018 Jun 22;9(1):2430. doi: 10.1038/s41467-018-04575-0. PubMed 29934631.
Backbone
  Vector backbone: Low Sensor Backbone (LSB)
  Vector type: Mammalian Expression, Synthetic Biology
Growth in bacteria
  Bacterial resistance: Ampicillin and Kanamycin, 100 & 50 μg/mL
  Growth temperature: 30°C
  Growth strain: NEB Stable
  Copy number: High Copy
Gene/Insert
  Gene/Insert name: hsa-miR-219a-1-3p target
  Species: H. sapiens (human)
  Entrez Gene: MIR219A1 (a.k.a. MIR219-1, MIRN219-1, MRI219-1, hsa-mir-219a-1, mir-219, mir-219a-1)
  Promoter: EF-1a
  Cloning method: Gibson Cloning
Terms and licenses: Academic/Nonprofit Terms; Industry Terms: Not Available to Industry
Depositor comments: Please note that this plasmid is inherently unstable due to a repeating poly A element. We recommend performing a diagnostic digest on multiple colonies upon receipt. The depositors would like to note the presence of several discrepancies between the depositor sequence and physical plasmid sequence. In particular, the sequences upstream and downstream of the puromycin coding region have 10 bp insertions which do not affect the ability to perform puromycin selection. The sequences for those regions within the physical plasmids are as follows: Upstream of Puro: GAATTCGACCGCCTGTCTCAAGGTGCCACC; Downstream of Puro: GCTTTGAGACTACGCGTGAATTCACTCCTC.
How to cite: LSB-hsa-miR-219a-1-3p was a gift from Ron Weiss (Addgene plasmid # 103358 ; http://n2t.net/addgene:103358 ; RRID:Addgene_103358)
