[The description below was written by a language model from this plasmid's Addgene catalogue record and pLannotate feature annotations shown in this document.]
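Description:
LSB-hsa-miR-219a-1-3p is a mammalian expression plasmid of about 11 kb built on the Low Sensor Backbone (LSB), a synthetic-biology scaffold for reading out microRNA activity by fluorescence. It replicates in E. coli from a high-copy ColE1/pUC-type origin and carries both AmpR (β-lactamase) and KanR (aminoglycoside phosphotransferase) genes, matching the dual ampicillin and kanamycin selection listed for it. A puromycin N-acetyltransferase coding sequence followed by a rabbit β-globin poly(A) signal is also present for selection in mammalian cells, although no promoter for it is annotated in the feature table.

The sensor consists of two parallel transcription units in the same orientation. Each uses the human EF-1α core promoter with its intron A, has Gateway attB4, attB1 and attB2 scars flanking the promoter and coding sequence, and ends in a β-globin 3' region and poly(A) signal. The first unit expresses the red fluorescent protein mKate2, and according to the record a target site for human miR-219a-1-3p lies in its 3' UTR. That site is not separately annotated, but an unannotated gap between attB2 and the β-globin sequences is a plausible location for it. The second unit expresses the blue protein EBFP2 without a target and serves as an internal reference for plasmid dose and expression capacity. When the miRNA is active in transfected cells, mKate2 is repressed relative to EBFP2, so the ratio of red to blue fluorescence reports miRNA activity.

The depositor warns that the repeated poly(A) elements make the plasmid inherently unstable. The physical plasmid also differs slightly from the deposited sequence, including short insertions on either side of the puromycin coding region that do not impair puromycin selection.
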