Features (pLannotate 1.2.2; 28 found; start..end, strand, type, name):
     87..675     -  rep_origin     ori: high-copy-number ColE1/pMB1/pBR322/pUC origin of replication
    846..1706    -  CDS            AmpR: β-lactamase; bla; confers resistance to ampicillin, carbenicillin, and related antibiotics
   1707..1778    -  promoter       AmpR promoter: bla
   1857..2456    +  CDS            PuroR: puromycin N-acetyltransferase; pac from Streptomyces alboniger; confers resistance to puromycin
   2461..2541    +  CDS            HBB (fragment): HBB_PONPY - Experimental evidence at transcript level: Swiss-Prot protein existence level 2. Involved in oxygen transport from the lung to the various peripheral tissues. From Pongo pygmaeus (Bornean orangutan).
   2612..2667    +  polyA_signal   β-globin poly(A) signal: rabbit β-globin polyadenylation signal (Gil and Proudfoot, 1987)
   3646..3666    +  protein_bind   attB4: mutant version of attB; core recombination site for the Gateway® BP reaction BP Clonase™
   3734..3945    +  promoter       EF-1α core promoter: core promoter for human elongation factor EF-1α
   3946..4884    +  intron         EF-1α intron A: intron upstream of the start codon of human EF-1α
   4911..4931    +  protein_bind   attB1: mutant version of attB; core recombination site for the Gateway® BP reaction BP Clonase™
   4951..5646    +  CDS            mKate2: mKate2 is a basic (constitutively fluorescent) red fluorescent protein published in 2009, derived from Entacmaea quadricolor. It is reported to be a rapidly-maturing monomer with moderate acid sensitivity.
   5666..5690    -  protein_bind   attB2: mutant version of attB; recombination site for the Gateway® BP reaction BP Clonase™
   5834..5908    +  CDS            HBB (fragment): HBB_PONPY - Experimental evidence at transcript level: Swiss-Prot protein existence level 2. Involved in oxygen transport from the lung to the various peripheral tissues. From Pongo pygmaeus (Bornean orangutan).
   5979..6034    +  polyA_signal   β-globin poly(A) signal: rabbit β-globin polyadenylation signal (Gil and Proudfoot, 1987)
   6418..6443    +  misc_feature   SA: splice acceptor site
   7115..7135    +  protein_bind   attB4: mutant version of attB; core recombination site for the Gateway® BP reaction BP Clonase™
   7203..7414    +  promoter       EF-1α core promoter: core promoter for human elongation factor EF-1α
   7415..8353    +  intron         EF-1α intron A: intron upstream of the start codon of human EF-1α
   8380..8400    +  protein_bind   attB1: mutant version of attB; core recombination site for the Gateway® BP reaction BP Clonase™
   8411..9127    +  CDS            EBFP2: EBFP2 is a basic (constitutively fluorescent) blue fluorescent protein published in 2007, derived from Aequorea victoria. It is reported to be a rapidly-maturing monomer with moderate acid sensitivity.
   9135..9159    -  protein_bind   attB2: mutant version of attB; recombination site for the Gateway® BP reaction BP Clonase™
   9163..9243    +  CDS            HBB (fragment): HBB_PONPY - Experimental evidence at transcript level: Swiss-Prot protein existence level 2. Involved in oxygen transport from the lung to the various peripheral tissues. From Pongo pygmaeus (Bornean orangutan).
   9314..9369    +  polyA_signal   β-globin poly(A) signal: rabbit β-globin polyadenylation signal (Gil and Proudfoot, 1987)
   9752..9774    -  protein_bind   lac operator (fragment): The lac repressor binds to the lac operator to inhibit transcription in E. coli. This inhibition can be relieved by adding lactose or isopropyl-β-D-thiogalactopyranoside (IPTG). lac repressor encoded by lacI
   9778..9808    -  promoter       lac promoter: promoter for the E. coli lac operon
   9823..9844    -  protein_bind   CAP binding site: CAP binding activates transcription in the presence of cAMP. E. coli catabolite activator protein
   9857..9896    -  CDS            lacI (fragment): lac repressor; lacI; The lac repressor binds to the lac operator to inhibit transcription in E. coli. This inhibition can be relieved by adding lactose or isopropyl-β-D-thiogalactopyranoside (IPTG).
  10069..10878   +  CDS            KanR: aminoglycoside phosphotransferase; aph(3')-Ia; confers resistance to kanamycin in bacteria or G418 (Geneticin®) in eukaryotes
>Addgene plasmid #103358 | LSB-hsa-miR-219a-1-3p | depositor full sequence | sequence record 195765 | Full Sequence
AATTGAGGGGATAACGCAGGAAAGAACATGTGAGCAAAAGGCCAGCAAAAGGCCAGGAACCGTAAAAAGG
CCGCGTTGCTGGCGTTTTTCCATAGGCTCCGCCCCCCTGACGAGCATCACAAAAATCGACGCTCAAGTCA
GAGGTGGCGAAACCCGACAGGACTATAAAGATACCAGGCGTTTCCCCCTGGAAGCTCCCTCGTGCGCTCT
CCTGTTCCGACCCTGCCGCTTACCGGATACCTGTCCGCCTTTCTCCCTTCGGGAAGCGTGGCGCTTTCTC
ATAGCTCACGCTGTAGGTATCTCAGTTCGGTGTAGGTCGTTCGCTCCAAGCTGGGCTGTGTGCACGAACC
CCCCGTTCAGCCCGACCGCTGCGCCTTATCCGGTAACTATCGTCTTGAGTCCAACCCGGTAAGACACGAC
TTATCGCCACTGGCAGCAGCCACTGGTAACAGGATTAGCAGAGCGAGGTATGTAGGCGGTGCTACAGAGT
TCTTGAAGTGGTGGCCTAACTACGGCTACACTAGAAGAACAGTATTTGGTATCTGCGCTCTGCTGAAGCC
AGTTACCTTCGGAAAAAGAGTTGGTAGCTCTTGATCCGGCAAACAAACCACCGCTGGTAGCGGTGGTTTT
TTTGTTTGCAAGCAGCAGATTACGCGCAGAAAAAAAGGATCTCAAGAAGATCCTTTGATCTTTTCTACGG
GGTCTGACGCTCAGTGGAACGAAAACTCACGTTAAGGGATTTTGGTCATGAGATTATCAAAAAGGATCTT
CACCTAGATCCTTTTAAATTAAAAATGAAGTTTTAAATCAATCTAAAGTATATATGAGTAAACTTGGTCT
GACAGTTACCAATGCTTAATCAGTGAGGCACCTATCTCAGCGATCTGTCTATTTCGTTCATCCATAGTTG
CCTGACTCCCCGTCGTGTAGATAACTACGATACGGGAGGGCTTACCATCTGGCCCCAGTGCTGCAATGAT
ACCGCGAGAACCACGCTCACCGGCTCCAGATTTATCAGCAATAAACCAGCCAGCCGGAAGGGCCGAGCGC
AGAAGTGGTCCTGCAACTTTATCCGCCTCCATCCAGTCTATTAATTGTTGCCGGGAAGCTAGAGTAAGTA
GTTCGCCAGTTAATAGTTTGCGCAACGTTGTTGCCATTGCTACAGGCATCGTGGTGTCACGCTCGTCGTT
TGGTATGGCTTCATTCAGCTCCGGTTCCCAACGATCAAGGCGAGTTACATGATCCCCCATGTTGTGCAAA
AAAGCGGTTAGCTCCTTCGGTCCTCCGATCGTTGTCAGAAGTAAGTTGGCCGCAGTGTTATCACTCATGG
TTATGGCAGCACTGCATAATTCTCTTACTGTCATGCCATCCGTAAGATGCTTTTCTGTGACTGGTGAGTA
CTCAACCAAGTCATTCTGAGAATAGTGTATGCGGCGACCGAGTTGCTCTTGCCCGGCGTCAATACGGGAT
AATACCGCGCCACATAGCAGAACTTTAAAAGTGCTCATCATTGGAAAACGTTCTTCGGGGCGAAAACTCT
CAAGGATCTTACCGCTGTTGAGATCCAGTTCGATGTAACCCACTCGTGCACCCAACTGATCTTCAGCATC
TTTTACTTTCACCAGCGTTTCTGGGTGAGCAAAAACAGGAAGGCAAAATGCCGCAAAAAAGGGAATAAGG
GCGACACGGAAATGTTGAATACTCATACTCTTCCTTTTTCAATATTATTGAAGCATTTATCAGGGTTATT
GTCTCATGAGCGGATACATATTTGAATGTAGCTCCGAATTTCTCGAGGGCTTGTCGACGACGGCGGTCTC
CGTCGTCAGGATCATGAATTCGACCCGCCTGCCACCATGACCGAGTACAAGCCCACGGTGCGCCTCGCCA
CCCGCGACGACGTCCCCCGGGCCGTACGCACCCTCGCCGCCGCGTTCGCCGACTACCCCGCCACGCGCCA
CACCGTCGACCCGGACCGCCACATCGAGCGGGTCACCGAGCTGCAAGAACTCTTCCTCACGCGCGTCGGG
CTCGACATCGGCAAGGTGTGGGTCGCGGACGACGGCGCCGCGGTGGCGGTCTGGACCACGCCGGAGAGCG
TCGAAGCGGGGGCGGTGTTCGCCGAGATCGGCCCGCGCATGGCCGAGTTGAGCGGTTCCCGGCTGGCCGC
GCAGCAACAGATGGAAGGCCTCCTGGCGCCGCACCGGCCCAAGGAGCCCGCGTGGTTCCTGGCCACCGTC
GGCGTCTCGCCCGACCACCAGGGCAAGGGTCTGGGCAGCGCCGTCGTGCTCCCCGGAGTGGAGGCGGCCG
AGCGCGCCGGGGTGCCCGCCTTCCTGGAGACATCCGCGCCCCGCAACCTCCCCTTCTACGAGCGGCTCGG
CTTCACCGTCACCGCCGACGTCGAGGTGCCCGAAGGACCGCGCACCTGGTGCATGACCCGCAAGCCCGGT
GCCTGATACGCGTGAATTCACTCCTCAGGTGCAGGCTGCCTATCAGAAGGTGGTGGCTGGTGTGGCCAAT
GCCCTGGCTCACAAATACCACTGAGATCTTTTTCCCTCTGCCAAAAATTATGGGGACATCATGAAGCCCC
TTGAGCATCTGACTTCTGGCTAATAAAGGAAATTTATTTTCATTGCAATAGTGTGTTGGAATTTTTTGTG
TCTCTCACTCGGAAGGACATATGGGAGGGCAAATCATTTAAAACATCAGAATGAGTATTTGGTTTAGAGT
TTGGCAACATATGCCCATATGCTGGCTGCCATGAACAAAGGTTGGCTATAAAGAGGTCATCAGTATATGA
AACAGCCCCCTGCTGTCCATTCCTTATTCCATAGAAAAGCCTTGACTTGAGGTTAGATTTTTTTTATATT
TTGTTTTGTGTTATTTTTTTCTTTAACATCCCTAAAATTTTCCTTACATGTTTTACTAGCCAGATTTTTC
CTCCTCTCCTGACTACTCCCAGTCATAGCTGTCCCTCTTCTCTTATGGAGATCCCTCGACCTGCAGCCCA
AGCTTGAATTCTCTAGAATTACCCTGTTATCCCTATGCTTGGTTTACCGAGCTCTTATTGGTTTTCAAAC
TTCATTGACTGTGCCCAACGCGCCTGGGAGCTCACGGGGACAGCCCCCCCCCAAAGCCCCCAGGGATGTA
ATTACGTCCCTCCCCCGCTAGGGGGCAGCAGCGAGCCGCCCGGGGCTCCGCTCCGGTCCGGCGCTCCCCC
CGCATCCCCGAGCCGGCAGCGTGCGGGGACAGCCCGGGCACGGGGAAGGTGGCACGGGATCGCTTTCCTC
TGAACGCTTCTCGCTGCTCTTTGAGCCTGCAGACACCTGGGGGGATACGGGGAAAAAGCTAGGCTGAAAG
ACCGGTTCTTAGAATGACACGCGCCTGGGAGCTCACGGGGACAGCCCCCCCCCAAAGCCCCCAGGGATGT
AATTACGTCCCTCCCCCGCTAGGGGGCAGCAGCGAGCCGCCCGGGGCTCCGCTCCGGTCCGGCGCTCCCC
CCGCATCCCCGAGCCGGCAGCGTGCGGGGACAGCCCGGGCACGGGGAAGGTGGCACGGGATCGCTTTCCT
CTGAACGCTTCTCGCTGCTCTTTGAGCCTGCAGACACCTGGGGGGATACGGGGAAAAAGCTAACTTCTGA
GACGACAACTTTGTATAGAAAAGTTGGCTCCGAATTCGCCCTTGACAGCAGAGATCCAGTTTGGTTAATT
AATTGGCTCCGGTGCCCGTCAGTGGGCAGAGCGCACATCGCCCACAGTCCCCGAGAAGTTGTGGGGAGGG
GTCGGCAATTGAACCGGTGCCTAGAGAAGGTGGCGCGGGGTAAACTGGGAAAGTGATGTCGTGTACTGGC
TCCGCCTTTTTCCCGAGGGTGGGGGAGAACCGTATATAAGTGCAGTAGTCGCCGTGAACGTTCTTTTTCG
CAACGGGTTTGCCGCCAGAACACAGGTAAGTGCCGTGTGTGGTTCCCGCGGGCCTGGCCTCTTTACGGGT
TATGGCCCTTGCGTGCCTTGAATTACTTCCACCTGGCTGCAGTACGTGATTCTTGATCCCGAGCTTCGGG
TTGGAAGTGGGTGGGAGAGTTCGAGGCCTTGCGCTTAAGGAGCCCCTTCGCCTCGTGCTTGAGTTGAGGC
CTGGCCTGGGCGCTGGGGCCGCCGCGTGCGAATCTGGTGGCACCTTCGCGCCTGTCTCGCTGCTTTCGAT
AAGTCTCTAGCCATTTAAAATTTTTGATGACCTGCTGCGACGCTTTTTTTCTGGCAAGATAGTCTTGTAA
ATGCGGGCCAAGATCTGCACACTGGTATTTCGGTTTTTGGGGCCGCGGGCGGCGACGGGGCCCGTGCGTC
CCAGCGCACATGTTCGGCGAGGCGGGGCCTGCGAGCGCGGCCACCGAGAATCGGACGGGGGTAGTCTCAA
GCTGGCCGGCCTGCTCTGGTGCCTGGCCTCGCGCCGCCGTGTATCGCCCCGCCCTGGGCGGCAAGGCTGG
CCCGGTCGGCACCAGTTGCGTGAGCGGAAAGATGGCCGCTTCCCGGCCCTGCTGCAGGGAGCTCAAAATG
GAGGACGCGGCGCTCGGGAGAGCGGGCGGGTGAGTCACCCACACAAAGGAAAAGGGCCTTTCCGTCCTCA
GCCGTCGCTTCATGTGACTCCACGGAGTACCGGGCGCCGTCCAGGCACCTCGATTAGTTCTCGAGCTTTT
GGAGTACGTCGTCTTTAGGTTGGGGGGAGGGGTTTTATGCGATGGAGTTTCCCCACACTGAGTGGGTGGA
GACTGAAGTTAGGCCAGCTTGGCACTTGATGTAATTCTCCTTGGAATTTGCCCTTTTTGAGTTTGGATCT
TGGTTCATTCTCAAGCCTCAGACAGTGGTTCAAAGTTTTTTTCTTCCATTTCAGGTGTCGTGAGAAGGGC
GAATTCGACCCAAGTTTGTACAAAAAAGCAGGCTGGATCCAGGTGCCACCATGGTGAGCGAGCTGATTAA
GGAGAACATGCACATGAAGCTGTACATGGAGGGCACCGTGAACAACCACCACTTCAAGTGCACATCCGAG
GGCGAAGGCAAGCCCTACGAGGGCACCCAGACCATGAGAATCAAGGCGGTCGAGGGCGGCCCTCTCCCCT
TCGCCTTCGACATCCTGGCTACCAGCTTCATGTACGGCAGCAAAACCTTCATCAACCACACCCAGGGCAT
CCCCGACTTCTTTAAGCAGTCCTTCCCCGAGGGCTTCACATGGGAGAGAGTCACCACATACGAAGATGGG
GGCGTGCTGACCGCTACCCAGGACACCAGCCTCCAGGACGGCTGCCTCATCTACAACGTCAAGATCAGAG
GGGTGAACTTCCCATCCAACGGCCCTGTGATGCAGAAGAAAACACTCGGCTGGGAGGCCTCCACCGAGAC
ACTGTACCCCGCTGACGGCGGCCTGGAAGGCAGAGCCGACATGGCCCTGAAGCTCGTGGGCGGGGGCCAC
CTGATCTGCAACCTTAAGACCACATACAGATCCAAGAAACCCGCTAAGAACCTCAAGATGCCCGGCGTCT
ACTATGTGGACAGGAGACTGGAAAGAATCAAGGAGGCCGACAAAGAGACATACGTCGAGCAGCACGAGGT
GGCTGTGGCCAGATACTGCGACCTCCCTAGCAAACTGGGGCACAAACTTAATTGAGAATTCTACCACCCA
GCTTTCTTGTACAAAGTGGTACGTCTCAAGACCAGAGGTCTCTGCTTCTCAACAACGGGACGTCCAGACT
CAACTCTCGGGACGTCCAGACTCAACTCTCGGGACGTCCAGACTCAACTCTCGGGACGTCCAGACTCAAC
TCTCAACCAGAAGAGACCTGTGCTTCACTCCTCAGGTGCAGGCTGCCTATCAGAAGGTGGTGGCTGGTGT
GGCCAATGCCCTGGCTCACAAATACCACTGAGATCTTTTTCCCTCTGCCAAAAATTATGGGGACATCATG
AAGCCCCTTGAGCATCTGACTTCTGGCTAATAAAGGAAATTTATTTTCATTGCAATAGTGTGTTGGAATT
TTTTGTGTCTCTCACTCGGAAGGACATATGGGAGGGCAAATCATTTAAAACATCAGAATGAGTATTTGGT
TTAGAGTTTGGCAACATATGCCCATATGCTGGCTGCCATGAACAAAGGTTGGCTATAAAGAGGTCATCAG
TATATGAAACAGCCCCCTGCTGTCCATTCCTTATTCCATAGAAAAGCCTTGACTTGAGGTTAGATTTTTT
TTATATTTTGTTTTGTGTTATTTTTTTCTTTAACATCCCTAAAATTTTCCTTACATGTTTTACTAGCCAG
ATTTTTCCTCCTCTCCTGACTACTCCCAGTCATAGCTGTCCCTCTTCTCTTATGGAGATCCCGAGCGGTG
CGTTTTTATGCTTGTAGTATTGTATAATGTTTTTAAGATCCAAGCTTCTGACCTCTTCTCTTCCTCCCAC
AGGGCCTCGAGACAATTGCATCGATGGTACCAGTGAAAGTCTGCAATGAATTCGAGTTGGCGCGCCTGTC
ATTCTAAATCTCTCTTTCAGCCTAAAGCTTTTTCCCCGTATCCCCCCAGGTGTCTGCAGGCTCAAAGAGC
AGCGAGAAGCGTTCAGAGGAAAGCGATCCCGTGCCACCTTCCCCGTGCCCGGGCTGTCCCCGCACGCTGC
CGGCTCGGGGATGCGGGGGGAGCGCCGGACCGGAGCGGAGCCCCGGGCGGCTCGCTGCTGCCCCCTAGCG
GGGGAGGGACGTAATTACATCCCTGGGGGCTTTGGGAGGGGGCTGTCCCCGTGAGCTCCCAGGCGCGCCT
GTCATTCTAAATCTCTCTTTCAGCCTAAAGCTTTTTCCCCGTATCCCCCCAGGTGTCTGCAGGCTCAAAG
AGCAGCGAGAAGCGTTCAGAGGAAAGCGATCCCGTGCCACCTTCCCCGTGCCCGGGCTGTCCCCGCACGC
TGCCGGCTCGGGGATGCGGGGGGAGCGCCGGACCGGAGCGGAGCCCCGGGCGGCTCGCTGCTGCCCCCTA
GCGGGGGAGGGACGTAATTACATCCCTGGGGGCTTTGGGGGGGGGCTGTCCCCGTGAGCTCCCAGGCGCG
CCAACTCGGTACCGTATCGATGTCGACGTTAACGCTAGTGATATCAACTTTGTATAGAAAAGTTGGCTCC
GAATTCGCCCTTGACAGCAGAGATCCAGTTTGGTTAATTAATTGGCTCCGGTGCCCGTCAGTGGGCAGAG
CGCACATCGCCCACAGTCCCCGAGAAGTTGTGGGGAGGGGTCGGCAATTGAACCGGTGCCTAGAGAAGGT
GGCGCGGGGTAAACTGGGAAAGTGATGTCGTGTACTGGCTCCGCCTTTTTCCCGAGGGTGGGGGAGAACC
GTATATAAGTGCAGTAGTCGCCGTGAACGTTCTTTTTCGCAACGGGTTTGCCGCCAGAACACAGGTAAGT
GCCGTGTGTGGTTCCCGCGGGCCTGGCCTCTTTACGGGTTATGGCCCTTGCGTGCCTTGAATTACTTCCA
CCTGGCTGCAGTACGTGATTCTTGATCCCGAGCTTCGGGTTGGAAGTGGGTGGGAGAGTTCGAGGCCTTG
CGCTTAAGGAGCCCCTTCGCCTCGTGCTTGAGTTGAGGCCTGGCCTGGGCGCTGGGGCCGCCGCGTGCGA
ATCTGGTGGCACCTTCGCGCCTGTCTCGCTGCTTTCGATAAGTCTCTAGCCATTTAAAATTTTTGATGAC
CTGCTGCGACGCTTTTTTTCTGGCAAGATAGTCTTGTAAATGCGGGCCAAGATCTGCACACTGGTATTTC
GGTTTTTGGGGCCGCGGGCGGCGACGGGGCCCGTGCGTCCCAGCGCACATGTTCGGCGAGGCGGGGCCTG
CGAGCGCGGCCACCGAGAATCGGACGGGGGTAGTCTCAAGCTGGCCGGCCTGCTCTGGTGCCTGGCCTCG
CGCCGCCGTGTATCGCCCCGCCCTGGGCGGCAAGGCTGGCCCGGTCGGCACCAGTTGCGTGAGCGGAAAG
ATGGCCGCTTCCCGGCCCTGCTGCAGGGAGCTCAAAATGGAGGACGCGGCGCTCGGGAGAGCGGGCGGGT
GAGTCACCCACACAAAGGAAAAGGGCCTTTCCGTCCTCAGCCGTCGCTTCATGTGACTCCACGGAGTACC
GGGCGCCGTCCAGGCACCTCGATTAGTTCTCGAGCTTTTGGAGTACGTCGTCTTTAGGTTGGGGGGAGGG
GTTTTATGCGATGGAGTTTCCCCACACTGAGTGGGTGGAGACTGAAGTTAGGCCAGCTTGGCACTTGATG
TAATTCTCCTTGGAATTTGCCCTTTTTGAGTTTGGATCTTGGTTCATTCTCAAGCCTCAGACAGTGGTTC
AAAGTTTTTTTCTTCCATTTCAGGTGTCGTGAGAAGGGCGAATTCGACCCAAGTTTGTACAAAAAAGCAG
GCTCGCCACCATGGTGAGCAAGGGCGAGGAGCTGTTCACCGGGGTGGTGCCCATCCTGGTCGAGCTGGAC
GGCGACGTAAACGGCCACAAGTTCAGCGTGAGGGGCGAGGGCGAGGGCGATGCCACCAACGGCAAGCTGA
CCCTGAAGTTCATCTGCACCACCGGCAAGCTGCCCGTGCCCTGGCCCACCCTCGTGACCACCCTGAGCCA
CGGCGTGCAGTGCTTCGCCCGCTACCCCGACCACATGAAGCAGCACGACTTCTTCAAGTCCGCCATGCCC
GAAGGCTACGTCCAGGAGCGCACCATCTTCTTCAAGGACGACGGCACCTACAAGACCCGCGCCGAGGTGA
AGTTCGAGGGCGACACCCTAGTGAACCGCATCGAGCTGAAGGGCGTCGACTTCAAGGAGGACGGCAACAT
CCTGGGGCACAAGCTGGAGTACAACTTCAACAGCCACAACATCTATATCATGGCCGTCAAGCAGAAGAAC
GGCATCAAGGTGAACTTCAAGATCCGCCACAACGTGGAGGACGGCAGCGTGCAGCTCGCCGACCACTACC
AGCAGAACACCCCCATCGGCGACGGCCCCGTGCTGCTGCCCGACAGCCACTACCTGAGCACCCAGTCCGT
GCTGAGCAAAGACCCCAACGAGAAGCGCGATCACATGGTCCTGCTGGAGTTCCGCACCGCCGCCGGGATC
ACTCTCGGCATGGACGAGCTGTACAAGTAATACCACCCAGCTTTCTTGTACAAAGTGGTACGCGTGAATT
CACTCCTCAGGTGCAGGCTGCCTATCAGAAGGTGGTGGCTGGTGTGGCCAATGCCCTGGCTCACAAATAC
CACTGAGATCTTTTTCCCTCTGCCAAAAATTATGGGGACATCATGAAGCCCCTTGAGCATCTGACTTCTG
GCTAATAAAGGAAATTTATTTTCATTGCAATAGTGTGTTGGAATTTTTTGTGTCTCTCACTCGGAAGGAC
ATATGGGAGGGCAAATCATTTAAAACATCAGAATGAGTATTTGGTTTAGAGTTTGGCAACATATGCCCAT
ATGCTGGCTGCCATGAACAAAGGTTGGCTATAAAGAGGTCATCAGTATATGAAACAGCCCCCTGCTGTCC
ATTCCTTATTCCATAGAAAAGCCTTGACTTGAGGTTAGATTTTTTTTATATTTTGTTTTGTGTTATTTTT
TTCTTTAACATCCCTAAAATTTTCCTTACATGTTTTACTAGCCAGATTTTTCCTCCTCTCCTGACTACTC
CCAGTCATAGCTGTCCCTCTTCTCTTATGGAGATCCCTCGACCTGCAGCCCAAGCTTGGCGTAATCATGG
TCATAGCTGTTTCCTGTGTGAAATTGTTATCCGCTCACAATTCCACACAACATACGAGCCGGAAGCATAA
AGTGTAAAGCCTGGGGTGCCTAATGAGTGAGCTAACTCACATTAATTGCGTTGCGCTCACTGCCCGCTTT
CCAGTCGGGAAACCTGTCGTGCCAGCGGATCGACAGTACTAAGCTTGGTCTAATACCCAATCTCTCGTCT
TATCCAGATGTTTTATACGCCTCTGGCCCGTGTCTCAAAATCTCTGATGTTACATTGCACAAGATAAAAT
AATATCATCATGAACAATAAAACTGTCTGCTTACATAAACAGTAATACAAGGGGTGTTATGAGCCATATT
CAACGGGAAACGTCGAGGCCGCGATTAAATTCCAACATGGATGCTGATTTATATGGGTATAAATGGGCTC
GCGATAATGTCGGGCAATCAGGTGCGACAATCTATCGCTTGTATGGGAAGCCCGATGCGCCAGAGTTGTT
TCTGAAACATGGCAAAGGTAGCGTTGCCAATGATGTTACAGATGAGATGGTCAGACTAAACTGGCTGACG
GAATTTATGCCTCTTCCGACCATCAAGCATTTTATCCGTACTCCTGATGATGCATGGTTACTCACCACTG
CGATCCCCGGAAAAACAGCATTCCAGGTATTAGAAGAATATCCTGATTCAGGTGAAAATATTGTTGATGC
GCTGGCAGTGTTCCTGCGCCGGTTGCATTCGATTCCTGTTTGTAATTGTCCTTTTAACAGCGATCGCGTA
TTTCGTCTCGCTCAGGCGCAATCACGAATGAATAACGGTTTGGTTGATGCGAGTGATTTTGATGACGAGC
GTAATGGCTGGCCTGTTGAACAAGTCTGGAAAGAAATGCATAAACTTTTGCCATTCTCACCGGATTCAGT
CGTCACTCATGGTGATTTCTCACTTGATAACCTTATTTTTGACGAGGGGAAATTAATAGGTTGTATTGAT
GTTGGACGAGTCGGAATCGCAGACCGATACCAGGATCTTGCCATCCTATGGAACTGCCTCGGTGAGTTTT
CTCCTTCATTACAGAAACGGCTTTTTCAAAAATATGGTATTGATAATCCTGATATGAATAAATTGCAGTT
TCATTTGATGCTCGATGAGTTTTTCTAATCAGAATTGGTTAATTGGTTGTAACACTGGCAGAGCATTACG
CTGACTTGACGGGACGGCGCAAGCTCATGACCAAAATCCCTTAACGTGAGTTACGCGTCGTTCCACTGAG
CGTCAGAGGTATCACTAGTATTACAGAGGTAAGTTATAACAGTCGCCTAACCC
