>Addgene plasmid #103358 | LSB-hsa-miR-219a-1-3p | depositor partial sequence | sequence record 195766 | hsa-miR-219a-1-3p target
CGGGACGTCCAGACTCAACTCT
