>Addgene plasmid #103358 | LSB-hsa-miR-219a-1-3p | addgene partial sequence | sequence record 272256 | mKate2-F 5'-ACCCGCTAAGAACCTCAAGA-3'
TCAAGGAGGCCGACAAAGAGACATACGTCGAGCAGCACGAGGTGGCTGTGGCCAGATACTGCGACCTCCC
TAGCAAACTGGGGCACAAACTTAATTGAGAATTCTACCACCCAGCTTTCTTGTACAAAGTGGTACGTCTC
AAGACCAGAGGTCTCTGCTTCTCAACAACGGGACGTCCAGACTCAACTCTCGGGACGTCCAGACTCAACT
CTCGGGACGTCCAGACTCAACTCTCGGGACGTCCAGACTCAACTCTCAACCAGAAGAGACCTGTGCTTCA
CTCCTCAGGTGCAGGCTGCCTATCAGAAGGTGGTGGCTGGTGTGGCCAATGCCCTGGCTCACAAATACCA
CTGAGATCTTTTTCCCTCTGCCAAAAATTATGGGGACATCATGAAGCCCCTTGAGCATCTGACTTCTGGC
TAATAAAGGAAATTTATTTTCATTGCAATAGTGTGTTGGAATTTTTTGTGTCTCTCACTCGGAAGGACAT
ATGGGAGGGCAAATCATTTAAAACATCAGAATGAGTATTTGGTTTAGAGTTTGGCAACATATGCCCATAT
GCT
